>Addgene plasmid #234222 | pAIP4_2AWG | addgene full sequence | sequence record 464187 | Addgene NGS Result
[90 nt withheld, positions 1-90]
A
[49 nt withheld, positions 92-140]
CCTTTGACGTTGGAGTCCACGTTCTTT
[37 nt withheld, positions 168-204]
ACCCTATCTCGGTCTATTCTTTTGATTTATAAGGGATTTTGCCGATTTCGGCCTATTGGTTAAAAAATGA
GCTGATTTAACAAAAATTTAACGCGAATTTTAACAAAATATTAACGCTTACAATTTAGGTGGCACTTTTC
GGGGAAATGTGCGCGGAACCCCTATTTGTTTATTTTTCTAAATACATTCAAATATGTATCCGCTCATGAA
TTAATTCTTAGAAAAACTCATCGAGCATCAAATGAAACTGCAATTTATTCATATCAGGATTATCAATACC
ATATTTTTGAAAAAGCCGTTTCTGTAATGAAGGAGAAAACTCACCGAGGCAGTTCCATAGGATGGCAAGA
TCCTGGTATCGGTCTGCGATTCCGACTCGTCCAACATCAATACAACCTATTAATTTCCCCTCGTCAAAAA
TAAGGTTATCAAGTGAGAAATCACCATGAGTGACGACTGAATCCGGTGAGAATGGCAAAAGTTTATGCAT
TTCTTTCCAGACTTGTTCAACAGGCCAGCCATTACGCTCGTCATCAAAATCACTCGCATCAACCAAACCG
TTATTCATTCGTGATTGCGCCTGAGCGAGACGAAATACGCGATCGCTGTTAAAAGGACAATTACAAACAG
GAATCGAATGCAACCGGCGCAGGAACACTGCCAGCGCATCAACAATATTTTCACCTGAATCAGGATATTC
TTCTAATACCTGGAATGCTGTTTTCCCGGGGATCGCAGTGGTGAGTAACCATGCATCATCAGGAGTACGG
ATAAAATGCTTGATGGTCGGAAGAGGCATAAATTCCGTCAGCCAGTTTAGTCTGACCATCTCATCTGTAA
CATCATTGGCAACGCTACCTTTGCCATGTTTCAGAAACAACTCTGGCGCATCGGGCTTCCCATACAATCG
ATAGATTGTCGCACCTGATTGCCCGACATTATCGCGAGCCCATTTATACCCATATAAATCAGCATCCATG
TTGGAATTTAATCGCGGCCTAGAGCAAGACGTTTCCCGTTGAATATGGCTCATAACACCCCTTGTATTAC
TGTTTATGTAAGCAGACAGTTTTATTGTTCATGACCAAAATCCCTTAACGTGAGTTTTCGTTCCACTGAG
CGTCAGACCCCGTAGAAAAGATCAAAGGATCTTCTTGAGATCCTTTTTTTCTGCGCGTAATCTGCTGCTT
GCAAACAAAAAAACCACCGCTACCAGCGGTGGTTTGTTTGCCGGATCAAGAGCTACCAACTCTTTTTCCG
AAGGTAACTGGCTTCAGCAGAGCGCAGATACCAAATACTGTCCTTCTAGTGTAGCCGTAGTTAGGCCACC
ACTTCAAGAACTCTGTAGCACCGCCTACATACCTCGCTCTGCTAATCCTGTTACCAGTGGCTGCTGCCAG
TGGCGATAAGTCGTGTCTTACCGGGTTGGACTCAAGACGATAGTTACCGGATAAGGCGCAGCGGTCGGGC
TGAACGGGGGGTTCGTGCACACAGCCCAGCTTGGAGCGAACGACCTACACCGAACTGAGATACCTACAGC
GTGAGCTATGAGAAAGCGCCACGCTTCCCGAAGGGAGAAAGGCGGACAGGTATCCGGTAAGCGGCAGGGT
CGGAACAGGAGAGCGCACGAGGGAGCTTCCAGGGGGAAACGCCTGGTATCTTTATAGTCCTGTCGGGTTT
CGCCACCTCTGACTTGAGCGTCGATTTTTGTGATGCTCGTCAGGGGGGCGGAGCCTATGGAAAAACGCCA
GCAACGCGGCCTTTTTACGGTTCCTGGCCTTTTGCTGGCCTTTTGCTCACATGTTCTTTCCTGCGTTATC
CCCTGATTCTGTGGATAACCGTATTACCGCCTTTGAGTGAGCTGATACCGCTCGCCGCAGCCGAACGACC
GAGCGCAGCGAGTCAGTGAGCGAGGAAGCGGAAGAGCGCCTGATGCGGTATTTTCTCCTTACGCATCTGT
GCGGTATTTCACACCGCAATGGTGCACTCTCAGTACAATCTGCTCTGATGCCGCATAGTTAAGCCAGTAT
ACACTCCGCTATCGCTACGTGACTGGGTCATGGCTGCGCCCCGACACCCGCCAACACCCGCTGACGCGCC
CTGACGGGCTTGTCTGCTCCCGGCATCCGCTTACAGACAAGCTGTGACCGTCTCCGGGAGCTGCATGTGT
CAGAGGTTTTCACCGTCATCACCGAAACGCGCGAGGCAGCTGCGGTAAAGCTCATCAGCGTGGTCGTGAA
GCGATTCACAGATGTCTGCCTGTTCATCCGCGTCCAGCTCGTTGAGTTTCTCCAGAAGCGTTAATGTCTG
GCTTCTGATAAAGCGGGCCATGTTAAGGGCGGTTTTTTCCTGTTTGGTCACTGATGCCTCCGTGTAAGGG
GGATTTCTGTTCATGGGGGTAATGATACCGATGAAACGAGAGAGGATGCTCACGATACGGGTTACTGATG
ATGAACATGCCCGGTTACTGGAACGTTGTGAGGGTAAACAACTGGCGGTATGGATGCGGCGGGACCAGAG
AAAAATCACTCAGGGTCAATGCCAGCGCTTCGTTAATACAGATGTAGGTGTTCCACAGGGTAGCCAGCAG
CATCCTGCGATGCAGATCCGGAACATAATGGTGCAGGGCGCTGACTTCCGCGTTTCCAGACTTTACGAAA
CACGGAAACCGAAGACCATTCATGTTGTTGCTCAGGTCGCAGACGTTTTGCAGCAGCAGTCGCTTCACGT
TCGCTCGCGTATCGGTGATTCATTCTGCTAACCAGTAAGGCAACCCCGCCAGCCTAGCCGGGTCCTCAAC
GACAGGAGCACGATCATGCGCACCCGTGGGGCCGCCATGCCGGCGATAATGGCCTGCTTCTCGCCGAAAC
GTTTGGTGGCGGGACCAGTGACGAAGGCTTGAGCGAGGGCGTGCAAGATTCCGAATACCGCAAGCGACAG
GCCGATCATCGTCGCGCTCCAGCGAAAGCGGTCCTCGCCGAAAATGACCCAGAGCGCTGCCGGCACCTGT
CCTACGAGTTGCATGATAAAGAAGACAGTCATAAGTGCGGCGACGATAGTCATGCCCCGCGCCCACCGGA
AGGAGCTGACTGGGTTGAAGGCTCTCAAGGGCATCGGTCGAGATCCCGGTGCCTAATGAGTGAGCTAACT
TACATTAATTGCGTTGCGCTCACTGCCCGCTTTCCAGTCGGGAAACCTGTCGTGCCAGCTGCATTAATGA
ATCGGCCAACGCGCGGGGAGAGGCGGTTTGCGTATTGGGCGCCAGGGTGGTTTTTCTTTTCACCAGTGAG
ACGGGCAACAGCTGATTGCCCTTCACCGCCTGGCCCTGAGAGAGTTGCAGCAAGCGGTCCACGCTGGTTT
GCCCCAGCAGGCGAAAATCCTGTTTGATGGTGGTTAACGGCGGGATATAACATGAGCTGTCTTCGGTATC
GTCGTATCCCACTACCGAGATGTCCGCACCAACGCGCAGCCCGGACTCGGTAATGGCGCGCATTGCGCCC
AGCGCCATCTGATCGTTGGCAACCAGCATCGCAGTGGGAACGATGCCCTCATTCAGCATTTGCATGGTTT
GTTGAAAACCGGACATGGCACTCCAGTCGCCTTCCCGTTCCGCTATCGGCTGAATTTGATTGCGAGTGAG
ATATTTATGCCAGCCAGCCAGACGCAGACGCGCCGAGACAGAACTTAATGGGCCCGCTAACAGCGCGATT
TGCTGGTGACCCAATGCGACCAGATGCTCCACGCCCAGTCGCGTACCGTCTTCATGGGAGAAAATAATAC
TGTTGATGGGTGTCTGGTCAGAGACATCAAGAAATAACGCCGGAACATTAGTGCAGGCAGCTTCCACAGC
AATGGCATCCTGGTCATCCAGCGGATAGTTAATGATCAGCCCACTGACGCGTTGCGCGAGAAGATTGTGC
ACCGCCGCTTTACAGGCTTCGACGCCGCTTCGTTCTACCATCGACACCACCACGCTGGCACCCAGTTGAT
CGGCGCGAGATTTAATCGCCGCGACAATTTGCGACGGCGCGTGCAGGGCCAGACTGGAGGTGGCAACGCC
AATCAGCAACGACTGTTTGCCCGCCAGTTGTTGTGCCACGCGGTTGGGAATGTAATTCAGCTCCGCCATC
GCCGCTTCCACTTTTTCCCGCGTTTTCGCAGAAACGTGGCTGGCCTGGTTCACCACGCGGGAAACGGTCT
GATAAGAGACACCGGCATACTCTGCGACATCGTATAACGTTACTGGTTTCACATTCACCACCCTGAATTG
ACTCTCTTCCGGGCGCTATCATGCCATACCGCGAAAGGTTTTGCGCCATTCGATGGTGTCCGGGATCTCG
ACGCTCTCCCTTATGCGACTCCTGCATTAGGAAGCAGCCCAGTAGTAGGTTGAGGCCGTTGAGCACCGCC
GCCGCAAGGAATGGTGCATGCAAGGAGATGGCGCCCAACAGTCCCCCGGCCACGGGGCCTGCCACCATAC
CCACGCCGAAACAAGCGCTCATGAGCCCGAAGTGGCGAGCCCGATCTTCCCCATCGGTGATGTCGGCGAT
ATAGGCGCCAGCAACCGCACCTGTGGCGCCGGTGATGCCGGCCACGATGCGTCCGGCGTAGAGGATCGAG
ATCGATCTCGATCCCGCGAAATTAATACGACTCACTATAGGGGAATTGTGAGCGGATAACAATTCCCCTC
TAGAAATAATTTTGTTTAACTTTAAGAAGGAGATATACATATGATGGCGAAGATTCATCACCATCATCAC
CATCACCATCACCACGGTAGCCTGCAAGATTCGGAAGTCAACCAAGAAGCAAAGCCGGAAGTCAAGCCGG
AAGTGAAACCGGAAACCCATATTAACCTGAAAGTTAGTGACGGCAGCTCTGAAATTTTCTTTAAGATCAA
AAAGACCACGCCGCTGCGTCGCCTGATGGAAGCGTTTGCCAAACGTCAGGGCAAGGAAATGGATAGCCTG
CGTTTCCTGTATGACGGTATTCGCATCCAGGCAGATCAAGCGCCGGAAGACCTGGACATGGAAGACAACG
ACATCATTGAAGCCCACCGTGAACAGATTGGCGGCTCTGGAGGATCACCCGAGGAATGGTTAGATATACT
AGGCAACGGCCTGCTGCGTAAGAAGACCTTGGTCCCGGGTCCGCCTGGCAGCTCTCGCCCGGTTAAAGGT
CAGGTTGTTACTGTACACCTGCAGACCAGCTTGGAGAATGGCACCCGTGTTCAAGAGGAACCGGAACTGG
TGTTCACCCTCGGCGACTGTGATGTCATTCAGGCACTGGACTTGTCCGTGCCGCTGATGGACGTGGGTGA
AACCGCCATGGTTACCGCGGATTCGAAATACTGCTATGGTCCGCAAGGTCGTAGCCCGTACATCCCGCCA
CATGCGGCGTTATGCCTGGAGGTGACGCTGAAGACGGCTGTGGATGGTTCGTAATGACTCGAGCACCACC
ACCACCACCACTGAGATCCGGCTGCTAACAAAGCCCGAAAGGAAGCTGAGTTGGCTGCTGCCACCGCTGA
GCAATAACTAGCATAACCCCTTGGGGCCTCTAAACGGGTCTTGAGGGGTTTTTTGCTGAAAGGAGGAACT
ATATCCGGATTGGCGAATGGG
[124 nt withheld, positions 5826-5949]
CG
Features (pLannotate 1.2.2; 21 found; start..end, strand, type, name):
    356..413     +  promoter       AmpR promoter (fragment): bla
    422..1237    -  CDS            KanR: aminoglycoside phosphotransferase; aph(3')-Ia; confers resistance to kanamycin in bacteria or G418 (Geneticin®) in eukaryotes
   1359..1947    +  rep_origin     ori: high-copy-number ColE1/pMB1/pBR322/pUC origin of replication
   2133..2272    -  misc_feature   bom: basis of mobility region from pBR322
   2374..2565    -  CDS            rop: Rop protein, which maintains plasmids at low copy number; rop
   2582..2962    +  CDS            YPB1_ECOLX: Protein predicted: Swiss-Prot protein existence level 4. From Escherichia coli.
   3034..3325    -  CDS            TcR (fragment): tetracycline efflux protein; tet; confers resistance to tetracycline
   3340..3361    -  protein_bind   CAP binding site: CAP binding activates transcription in the presence of cAMP. E. coli catabolite activator protein
   3374..4456    -  CDS            lacI: lac repressor; lacI; The lac repressor binds to the lac operator to inhibit transcription in E. coli. This inhibition can be relieved by adding lactose or isopropyl-β-D-thiogalactopyranoside (IPTG).
   4457..4534    -  promoter       lacI promoter: lacI
   4542..4821    -  CDS            TcR (fragment): tetracycline efflux protein; tet; confers resistance to tetracycline
   4847..4865    +  promoter       T7 promoter: promoter for bacteriophage T7 RNA polymerase
   4866..4890    +  protein_bind   lac operator: The lac repressor binds to the lac operator to inhibit transcription in E. coli. This inhibition can be relieved by adding lactose or isopropyl-β-D-thiogalactopyranoside (IPTG). lac repressor encoded by lacI
   4905..4927    +  RBS            RBS: efficient ribosome binding site from bacteriophage T7 gene 10 (Olins and Rangwala, 1989)
   4959..4978    +  CDS            7xHis (fragment): 6xHis affinity tag
   4986..5282    +  CDS            SMT3: SMT3_YEAST - Experimental evidence at protein level: Swiss-Prot protein existence level 1. Not known; suppressor of MIF2 mutations. From Saccharomyces cerevisiae (strain ATCC 204508 / S288c) (Baker's yeast).
   5295..5642    +  CDS            FKBP8 (fragment): FKBP8_HUMAN - Also known as FKBP38. Experimental evidence at protein level: Swiss-Prot protein existence level 1. Constitutively inactive PPiase, which becomes active when bound to calmodulin and calcium. Seems to act as a chaperone for BCL2, targets it to the mitochondria and modulates its phosphorylation state. The BCL2/FKBP8/calmodulin/calcium complex probably interferes with the binding of BCL2 to its targets. The active form of FKBP8 may therefore play a role in the regulation of apoptosis. From Homo sapiens (Human).
   5658..5675    +  CDS            9xHis (fragment): 9xHis affinity tag
   5685..5734    +  CDS            SET1 (fragment): solubility-enhancement tag derived from T7 phage gene 10B
   5742..5789    +  terminator     T7 terminator: transcription terminator for bacteriophage T7 RNA polymerase
   5826..303     +  rep_origin     f1 ori (across the origin) (sequence partly withheld): f1 bacteriophage origin of replication; arrow indicates direction of (+) strand synthesis
