[The description below was written by a language model from this plasmid's Addgene catalogue record and pLannotate feature annotations shown in this document.]
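Description:
pAIP4_2AWG is a bacterial expression plasmid built on a pET29b backbone for producing a fragment of human FKBP8 (also known as FKBP38), a peptidyl-prolyl cis-trans isomerase, in Escherichia coli. It is selected with kanamycin through an aph(3')-Ia resistance gene and replicates from a ColE1/pMB1-type origin. The catalogue lists it as high copy, although the feature table also shows the pBR322 bom site and the rop gene, which normally moderates copy number. An f1 origin and short remnants of the tetracycline resistance gene are also annotated; these are backbone carry-overs with no stated role here.

The expression cassette follows the standard pET arrangement. A T7 promoter is followed by a lac operator and the T7 gene 10 ribosome binding site, with a T7 terminator downstream, and a plasmid-borne lacI gene supplies repressor. Transcription therefore depends on a host providing T7 RNA polymerase and is induced with IPTG.

The open reading frame begins with an N-terminal polyhistidine tag (10x His according to the record) fused to yeast Smt3, the SUMO homologue, followed by the 354 bp insert. The insert is annotated as only a portion of FKBP8, and its name suggests a structure-derived domain, though the record does not define the boundaries. It was made from synthetic DNA and installed by Golden Gate cloning, which destroyed the flanking BsaI sites. Short His-tag-like and T7 gene 10B-derived fragments are annotated downstream of the insert, but the record does not say whether they are translated.

The His-Smt3 fusion allows metal-affinity capture and release of the target by a SUMO-specific protease, in line with the associated work on high-throughput purification by protease elution.
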