Addgene plasmid #234222: pAIP4_2AWG
Purpose: Heterologous protein expression of peptidyl-prolyl cis-trans isomerase FKBP8 (PPIase FKBP8) in Escherichia coli
Depositing lab: Christopher Bahl. Depositing organization: AI Proteins. Publication: Facile, high-throughput protein purification enabled by high-efficiency protease elution. Cárcamo Noriega EN, Truebridge IS, Teets FD 3rd, Bowman JW 3rd, Rodriguez N, Howard TA, Bahl CD. Protein Sci. 2026 Sep;35(9):e70746. doi: 10.1002/pro.70746. PubMed 42555168.
Backbone
  Vector backbone: pET29b
  Backbone size w/o insert (bp): 5679
  Vector type: Bacterial Expression
Growth in bacteria
  Bacterial resistance: Kanamycin, 50 μg/mL
  Growth temperature: 37°C
  Growth strain: DH10B
  Copy number: High Copy
Gene/Insert
  Gene/Insert name: 2AWG (alt names: FKBP8_HUMAN; Peptidyl-prolyl cis-trans isomerase FKBP8 (PPIase FKBP8) (EC 5.2.1.8))
  Species: H. sapiens (human)
  Insert size (bp): 354
  Entrez Gene: FKBP8 (a.k.a. FKBP38, FKBPr38)
  Promoter: T7
  Tag / fusion protein: 10x HisTag-Smt3 (N terminal on backbone)
  Cloning method: Golden Gate
  Sequencing primers: 5′ T7-promoter; 3′ T7-Term
Resource information
  A portion of this plasmid was derived from a plasmid made by: Synthetic DNA
Terms and licenses: Academic/Nonprofit Terms; Industry Terms
Depositor comments: 5' cloning site: BsaI (destroyed), 3' cloning site: BsaI (destroyed). Peptidyl-prolyl cis-trans isomerase FKBP8 (PPIase FKBP8) (EC 5.2.1.8) (38 kDa FK506-binding protein) (38 kDa FKBP) (FKBP-38) (hFKBP38) (FK506-binding protein 8) (FKBP-8) (FKBPR38) (Rotamase)
How to cite: pAIP4_2AWG was a gift from Christopher Bahl (Addgene plasmid # 234222 ; http://n2t.net/addgene:234222 ; RRID:Addgene_234222)
